Addgene plasmid #89154: pTYB11-PTBP1-RRM2CCtoSS
Purpose: recombinant expression of PTBP1-RRM2 C250S,C251S in e.coli
Depositing lab: Frédéric Allain. Depositing organization: ETH Zurich (Swiss Federal Institute of Technology). Publication: Structural modeling of protein-RNA complexes using crosslinking of segmentally isotope-labeled RNA and MS/MS. Dorn G, Leitner A, Boudet J, Campagne S, von Schroetter C, Moursy A, Aebersold R, Allain FH. Nat Methods. 2017 Mar 27. doi: 10.1038/nmeth.4235. PubMed 28346450.
Backbone
  Vector backbone: pTYB11
  Backbone manufacturer: NEB
  Backbone size w/o insert (bp): 7412
  Total vector size (bp): 7800
  Vector type: Bacterial Expression
Growth in bacteria
  Bacterial resistance: Ampicillin, 100 μg/mL
  Growth temperature: 37°C
  Growth strain: DH5alpha
  Copy number: Unknown
Gene/Insert
  Gene/Insert name: Polypyrimidine Tract Binding Protein 1 RNA Recognition Motif 2 mutant C250S, C251S (alt name: PTBP1 RNA Binding Domain 2 mutant C250S, C251S)
  Species: H. sapiens (human)
  Insert size (bp): 420
  Mutation: mutations: Cys 250 to Ser, Cys 251 to Ser
  Entrez Gene: PTBP1 (a.k.a. HNRNP-I, HNRNPI, HNRPI, PTB, PTB-1, PTB-T, PTB2, PTB3, PTB4, pPTB)
  Promoter: T7
  Tag / fusion protein: chitin binding domain (N terminal on backbone); Intein (N terminal on backbone)
  Cloning method: Restriction Enzyme; 5′ cloning site SapI (unknown if destroyed); 3′ cloning site XhoI (not destroyed)
  Sequencing primers: 5′ T7; 3′ T7 terminator
Resource information
  A portion of this plasmid was derived from a plasmid made by: Christophe Maris
Terms and licenses: Academic/Nonprofit Terms; Industry Terms: Not Available to Industry
How to cite: pTYB11-PTBP1-RRM2CCtoSS was a gift from Frédéric Allain (Addgene plasmid # 89154 ; http://n2t.net/addgene:89154 ; RRID:Addgene_89154)
