[The description below was written by a language model from this plasmid's Addgene catalogue record and pLannotate feature annotations shown in this document.]
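Description:
pTYB11-PTBP1-RRM2CCtoSS is a bacterial expression plasmid built on the pTYB11 backbone of the intein-mediated purification system, used to produce the second RNA recognition motif (RRM2) of human polypyrimidine tract binding protein 1 in E. coli. The roughly 7.8 kb plasmid replicates from a ColE1/pBR322-type origin accompanied by the rop gene and a bom fragment, is selected with ampicillin through the β-lactamase gene, and also carries an M13 phage origin for single-stranded DNA production. Short tetracycline-resistance, lacZα, mbeC and 5S rRNA/rrnB terminator annotations are non-functional remnants of the backbone's ancestry.

Expression is driven by a T7 promoter with an adjacent lac operator and the phage T7 gene 10 ribosome binding site. A plasmid-borne lacI gene provides repressor, so transcription is IPTG-inducible in a host that supplies T7 RNA polymerase, and it ends at a T7 terminator. The open reading frame encodes the Saccharomyces cerevisiae VMA1 intein with a Bacillus circulans chitin binding domain inserted between its 5′ and 3′ regions. This is fused directly to the roughly 420 bp PTBP1 RRM2 fragment, which was cloned between SapI and XhoI. The annotation tool matched the insert to the mouse orthologue, but the catalogue records it as human. Both tags lie N-terminal to the target, so the fusion can be captured on chitin resin and the domain released by thiol-induced cleavage at the intein's C-terminus, leaving the tag behind.

The insert carries Cys250 and Cys251 changed to serine. The record gives no reason for the substitutions, but the associated publication concerns structural modelling of protein–RNA complexes by crosslinking and mass spectrometry.
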