Features (pLannotate 1.2.2; 26 found; start..end, strand, type, name):
     33..621     +  rep_origin     ori: high-copy-number ColE1/pMB1/pBR322/pUC origin of replication
    798..888     -  misc_feature   bom (fragment): basis of mobility region from pBR322
    990..1181    -  CDS            rop: Rop protein, which maintains plasmids at low copy number; rop
   1222..1332    +  CDS            mbeC (fragment): MBEC_ECOLX - Experimental evidence at protein level: Swiss-Prot protein existence level 1. Required for efficient mobilization of ColE1 plasmid and is thus essential to promote the specific transfer of the plasmid during conjugation. Probably functions by inducing DNA bending, helping the MbeA relaxase to melt the DNA around the nic site and cleave the phosphodiester bond. Binds specifically double-stranded DNA (dsDNA) containing the ColE1 oriT but does not recognize the inverted repeat (IR). From Escherichia coli.
   1367..1689    -  CDS            TcR (fragment): tetracycline efflux protein; tet; confers resistance to tetracycline
   1704..1725    -  protein_bind   CAP binding site: CAP binding activates transcription in the presence of cAMP. E. coli catabolite activator protein
   1738..2820    -  CDS            lacI: lac repressor; lacI; The lac repressor binds to the lac operator to inhibit transcription in E. coli. This inhibition can be relieved by adding lactose or isopropyl-β-D-thiogalactopyranoside (IPTG).
   2821..2898    -  promoter       lacI promoter: lacI
   2906..3185    -  CDS            TcR (fragment): tetracycline efflux protein; tet; confers resistance to tetracycline
   3207..3225    +  promoter       T7 promoter: promoter for bacteriophage T7 RNA polymerase
   3226..3250    +  protein_bind   lac operator: The lac repressor binds to the lac operator to inhibit transcription in E. coli. This inhibition can be relieved by adding lactose or isopropyl-β-D-thiogalactopyranoside (IPTG). lac repressor encoded by lacI
   3265..3287    +  RBS            RBS: efficient ribosome binding site from bacteriophage T7 gene 10 (Olins and Rangwala, 1989)
   3340..4158    +  CDS            Sce VMA intein 5' region: 5' region of the intein from the yeast Vma1 subunit of the vacuolar ATPase (Chong et al., 1998); Saccharomyces cerevisiae VMA1
   4165..4317    +  CDS            CBD: chitin binding domain from chitinase A1 (Watanabe et al., 1994); Bacillus circulans chiA
   4321..4869    +  CDS            Sce VMA intein 3' region: modified 3' region of the intein from the yeast Vma1 subunit of the vacuolar ATPase (Chong et al., 1998); Saccharomyces cerevisiae VMA1; C-terminal cleavage of this intein can be induced by thiols.
   4870..5286    +  CDS            Ptbp1 (fragment): PTBP1_MOUSE - Also known as Ptb. Experimental evidence at protein level: Swiss-Prot protein existence level 1. Plays a role in pre-mRNA splicing and in the regulation of alternative splicing events. Activates exon skipping of its own pre- mRNA during muscle cell differentiation. Binds to the polypyrimidine tract of introns. May promote RNA looping when bound to two separate polypyrimidine tracts in the same pre-mRNA. May promote the binding of U2 snRNP to pre-mRNA. Cooperates with RAVER1 to modulate switching between mutually exclusive exons during maturation of the TPM1 pre- mRNA. Represses t
   5323..5372    +  CDS            SET1 (fragment): solubility-enhancement tag derived from T7 phage gene 10B
   5380..5427    +  terminator     T7 terminator: transcription terminator for bacteriophage T7 RNA polymerase
   5450..5554    -  CDS            TcR (fragment): tetracycline efflux protein; tet; confers resistance to tetracycline
   5614..5768    +  CDS            lacZα (fragment): LacZα fragment of β-galactosidase; lacZ fragment
   5861..5976    +  ncRNA          5S rRNA: Accession: RF00001 - 5S ribosomal RNA
   5980..6066    +  terminator     rrnB T1 terminator: Escherichia coli rrnB; transcription terminator T1 from the E. coli rrnB gene
   6158..6185    +  terminator     rrnB T2 terminator: transcription terminator T2 from the E. coli rrnB gene
   6204..6295    +  promoter       AmpR promoter: bla
   6296..7156    +  CDS            AmpR: β-lactamase; bla; confers resistance to ampicillin, carbenicillin, and related antibiotics
   7198..7711    -  rep_origin     M13 ori (sequence partly withheld): M13 bacteriophage origin of replication; arrow indicates direction of (+) strand synthesis
>Addgene plasmid #89154 | pTYB11-PTBP1-RRM2CCtoSS | addgene full sequence | sequence record 175723 | Addgene NGS Result
TCAGACCCCGTAGAAAAGATCAAAGGATCTTCTTGAGATCCTTTTTTTCTGCGCGTAATCTGCTGCTTGC
AAACAAAAAAACCACCGCTACCAGCGGTGGTTTGTTTGCCGGATCAAGAGCTACCAACTCTTTTTCCGAA
GGTAACTGGCTTCAGCAGAGCGCAGATACCAAATACTGTCCTTCTAGTGTAGCCGTAGTTAGGCCACCAC
TTCAAGAACTCTGTAGCACCGCCTACATACCTCGCTCTGCTAATCCTGTTACCAGTGGCTGCTGCCAGTG
GCGATAAGTCGTGTCTTACCGGGTTGGACTCAAGACGATAGTTACCGGATAAGGCGCAGCGGTCGGGCTG
AACGGGGGGTTCGTGCACACAGCCCAGCTTGGAGCGAACGACCTACACCGAACTGAGATACCTACAGCGT
GAGCTATGAGAAAGCGCCACGCTTCCCGAAGGGAGAAAGGCGGACAGGTATCCGGTAAGCGGCAGGGTCG
GAACAGGAGAGCGCACGAGGGAGCTTCCAGGGGGAAACGCCTGGTATCTTTATAGTCCTGTCGGGTTTCG
CCACCTCTGACTTGAGCGTCGATTTTTGTGATGCTCGTCAGGGGGGCGGAGCCTATGGAAAAACGCCAGC
AACGCGGCCTTTTTACGGTTCCTGGCCTTTTGCTGGCCTTTTGCTCACATGTTCTTTCCTGCGTTATCCC
CTGATTCTGTGGATAACCGTATTACCGCCTTTGAGTGAGCTGATACCGCTCGCCGCAGCCGAACGACCGA
GCGCAGCGAGTCAGTGAGCGAGGAAGCTATGGTGCACTCTCAGTACAATCTGCTCTGATGCCGCATAGTT
AAGCCAGTATACACTCCGCTATCGCTACGTGACTGGGTCATGGCTGCGCCCCGACACCCGCCAACACCCG
CTGACGCGCCCTGACGGGCTTGTCTGCTCCCGGCATCCGCTTACAGACAAGCTGTGACCGTCTCCGGGAG
CTGCATGTGTCAGAGGTTTTCACCGTCATCACCGAAACGCGCGAGGCAGCTGCGGTAAAGCTCATCAGCG
TGGTCGTGCAGCGATTCACAGATGTCTGCCTGTTCATCCGCGTCCAGCTCGTTGAGTTTCTCCAGAAGCG
TTAATGTCTGGCTTCTGATAAAGCGGGCCATGTTAAGGGCGGTTTTTTCCTGTTTGGTCACTGATGCCTC
CGTGTAAGGGGGATTTCTGTTCATGGGGGTAATGATACCGATGAAACGAGAGAGGATGCTCACGATACGG
GTTACTGATGATGAACATGCCCGGTTACTGGAACGTTGTGAGGGTAAACAACTGGCGGTATGGATGCGGC
GGGACCAGAGAAAAATCACTCAGGGTCAATGCCAGCCGAACGCCAGCAAGACGTAGCCCAGCGCGTCGGC
CGCCATGCCGGCGATAATGGCCTGCTTCTCGCCGAAACGTTTGGTGGCGGGACCAGTGACGAAGGCTTGA
GCGAGGGCGTGCAAGATTCCGAATACCGCAAGCGACAGGCCGATCATCGTCGCGCTCCAGCGAAAGCGGT
CCTCGCCGAAAATGACCCAGAGCGCTGCCGGCACCTGTCCTACGAGTTGCATGATAAAGAAGACAGTCAT
AAGTGCGGCGACGATAGTCATGCCCCGCGCCCACCGGAAGGAGCTGACTGGGTTGAAGGCTCTCAAGGGC
ATCGGTCGAGATCCCGGTGCCTAATGAGTGAGCTAACTTACATTAATTGCGTTGCGCTCACTGCCCGCTT
TCCAGTCGGGAAACCTGTCGTGCCAGCTGCATTAATGAATCGGCCAACGCGCGGGGAGAGGCGGTTTGCG
TATTGGGCGCCAGGGTGGTTTTTCTTTTCACCAGTGAGACGGGCAACAGCTGATTGCCCTTCACCGCCTG
GCCCTGAGAGAGTTGCAGCAAGCGGTCCACGCTGGTTTGCCCCAGCAGGCGAAAATCCTGTTTGATGGTG
GTTAACGGCGGGATATAACATGAGCTGTCTTCGGTATCGTCGTATCCCACTACCGAGATATCCGCACCAA
CGCGCAGCCCGGACTCGGTAATGGCGCGCATTGCGCCCAGCGCCATCTGATCGTTGGCAACCAGCATCGC
AGTGGGAACGATGCCCTCATTCAGCATTTGCATGGTTTGTTGAAAACCGGACATGGCACTCCAGTCGCCT
TCCCGTTCCGCTATCGGCTGAATTTGATTGCGAGTGAGATATTTATGCCAGCCAGCCAGACGCAGACGCG
CCGAGACAGAACTTAATGGGCCCGCTAACAGCGCGATTTGCTGGTGACCCAATGCGACCAGATGCTCCAC
GCCCAGTCGCGTACCGTCTTCATGGGAGAAAATAATACTGTTGATGGGTGTCTGGTCAGAGACATCAAGA
AATAACGCCGGAACATTAGTGCAGGCAGCTTCCACAGCAATGGCATCCTGGTCATCCAGCGGATAGTTAA
TGATCAGCCCACTGACGCGTTGCGCGAGAAGATTGTGCACCGCCGCTTTACAGGCTTCGACGCCGCTTCG
TTCTACCATCGACACCACCACGCTGGCACCCAGTTGATCGGCGCGAGATTTAATCGCCGCGACAATTTGC
GACGGCGCGTGCAGGGCCAGACTGGAGGTGGCAACGCCAATCAGCAACGACTGTTTGCCCGCCAGTTGTT
GTGCCACGCGGTTGGGAATGTAATTCAGCTCCGCCATCGCCGCTTCCACTTTTTCCCGCGTTTTCGCAGA
AACGTGGCTGGCCTGGTTCACCACGCGGGAAACGGTCTGATAAGAGACACCGGCATACTCTGCGACATCG
TATAACGTTACTGGTTTCACATTCACCACCCTGAATTGACTCTCTTCCGGGCGCTATCATGCCATACCGC
GAAAGGTTTTGCGCCATTCGATGGTGTCCGGGATCTCGACGCTCTCCCTTATGCGACTCCTGCATTAGGA
AGCAGCCCAGTAGTAGGTTGAGGCCGTTGAGCACCGCCGCCGCAAGGAATGGTGCATGCAAGGAGATGGC
GCCCAACAGTCCCCCGGCCACGGGGCCTGCCACCATACCCACGCCGAAACAAGCGCTCATGAGCCCGAAG
TGGCGAGCCCGATCTTCCCCATCGGTGATGTCGGCGATATAGGCGCCAGCAACCGCACCTGTGGCGCCGG
TGATGCCGGCCACGATGCGTCCGGCGTAGAGGATCGAGATCTCGATCCCGCGAAATTAATACGACTCACT
ATAGGGGAATTGTGAGCGGATAACAATTCCCCTCTAGAAATAATTTTGTTTAACTTTAAGAAGGAGATAT
ACTTATGAAAATCGAAGAAGGTAAACTGGTAATCGGTTCCCTGGAGGGTTGCTTTGCCAAGGGTACCAAT
GTTTTAATGGCGGATGGGTCTATTGAATGTATTGAAAACATTGAGGTTGGTAATAAGGTCATGGGTAAAG
ATGGCAGACCTCGTGAGGTAATTAAATTGCCCAGAGGAAGAGAAACTATGTACAGCGTCGTGCAGAAAAG
TCAGCACAGAGCCCACAAAAGTGACTCAAGTCGTGAAGTGCCAGAATTACTCAAGTTTACGTGTAATGCG
ACCCATGAGTTGGTTGTTAGAACACCTCGTAGTGTCCGCCGTTTGTCTCGTACCATTAAGGGTGTCGAAT
ATTTTGAAGTTATTACTTTTGAGATGGGCCAAAAGAAAGCCCCCGACGGTAGAATTGTTGAGCTTGTCAA
GGAAGTTTCAAAGAGCTACCCAATATCTGAGGGGCCTGAGAGAGCCAACGAATTAGTAGAATCCTATAGA
AAGGCTTCAAATAAAGCTTATTTTGAGTGGACTATTGAGGCCAGAGATCTTTCTCTGTTGGGTTCCCATG
TTCGTAAAGCTACCTACCAGACTTACGCTCCAATTCTTTATGAGAATGACCACTTTTTCGACTACATGCA
AAAAAGTAAGTTTCATCTCACCATTGAAGGTCCAAAAGTACTTGCTTATTTACTTGGTTTATGGATTGGT
GATGGATTGTCTGACAGGGCAACTTTTTCGGTTGATTCCAGAGATACTTCTTTGATGGAACGTGTTACTG
AATATGCTGAAAAGTTGAATTTGTGCGCCGAGTATAAGGACAGAAAAGAACCACAAGTTGCCAAAACTGT
TAATTTGTACTCTAAAGTTGTCAGAGGTGCTAGCACAAATCCTGGTGTATCCGCTTGGCAGGTCAACACA
GCTTATACTGCGGGACAATTGGTCACATATAACGGCAAGACGTATAAATGTTTGCAGCCCCACACCTCCT
TGGCAGGATGGGAACCATCCAACGTTCCTGCCTTGTGGCAGCTTCAAGGTGGCCATGGTGGTATTCGCAA
TAATCTTAATACTGAGAATCCATTATGGGACGCTATTGTTGGCTTAGGATTCTTGAAGGACGGTGTCAAA
AATATTCCTTCTTTCTTGTCTACGGACAATATCGGTACTCGTGAAACATTTCTTGCTGGTCTAATTGATT
CTGATGGCTATGTTACTGATGAGCATGGTATTAAAGCAACAATAAAGACAATTCATACTTCTGTCAGAGA
TGGTTTGGTTTCCCTTGCTCGTTCTTTAGGCTTAGTAGTCTCGGTTAACGCAGAACCTGCTAAGGTTGAC
ATGAATGTCACCAAACATAAAATTAGTTATGCTATTTATATGTCTGGTGGAGATGTTTTGCTTAACGTTC
TTTCGAAGTGTGCCGGCTCTAAAAAATTCAGGCCTGCTCCCGCCGCTGCTTTTGCACGTGAGTGCCGCGG
ATTTTATTTCGAGTTACAAGAATTGAAGGAAGACGATTATTATGGGATTACTTTATCTGATGATTCTGAT
CATCAGTTTTTGCTTGGATCCCAGGTTGTTGTACAGAACGCCGGGCAGAGCCCTGTGCTCAGGATCATCG
TGGAGAACCTCTTCTACCCTGTGACCCTGGATGTGCTGCACCAGATTTTCTCCAAGTTCGGCACAGTGTT
GAAGATCATCACCTTCACCAAGAACAACCAGTTCCAGGCCCTGCTGCAGTATGCGGACCCCGTGAGCGCC
CAGCACGCCAAGCTGTCGCTGGACGGGCAGAACATCTACAACGCCTCCTCCACGCTGCGCATCGACTTTT
CCAAGCTCACCAGCCTCAACGTCAAGTACAACAATGACAAGAGCCGTGACTACACACGCCCAGACCTGCC
TTCCGGGGACAGCCAGCCCTCGCTGGACCAGACCATGGCCGCGGCCTTCGGCCTTTCCGTTCCGAACGTC
CACGGCGCCCTGGCCCCCCTGGCCATCCCCTCGGCGTGACTCGAGCCCGGGTGACTGCAGGAAGGGGATC
CGGCTGCTAACAAAGCCCGAAAGGAAGCTGAGTTGGCTGCTGCCACCGCTGAGCAATAACTAGCATAACC
CCTTGGGGCCTCTAAACGGGTCTTGAGGGGTTTTTTGCTGAAAGGAGGAACTATATCCGGATATCCCGCA
AGAGGCCCGGCAGTACCGGCATAACCAAGCCTATGCCTACAGCATCCAGGGTGACGGTGCCGAGGATGAC
GATGAGCGCATTGTTAGATTTCATACACGGTGCCTGACTGCGTTAGCAATTTAACTGTGATAAACTACCG
CATTAAAGCTTGGCACTGGCCGTCGTTTTACAACGTCGTGACTGGGAAAACCCTGGCGTTACCCAACTTA
ATCGCCTTGCAGCACATCCCCCTTTCGCCAGCTGGCGTAATAGCGAAGAGGCCCGCACCGATCGCCCTTC
CCAACAGTTGCGCAGCCTGAATGGCGAATGGCAGCTTGGCTGTTTTGGCGGATGAGATAAGATTTTCAGC
CTGATACAGATTAAATCAGAACGCAGAAGCGGTCTGATAAAACAGAATTTGCCTGGCGGCAGTAGCGCGG
TGGTCCCACCTGACCCCATGCCGAACTCAGAAGTGAAACGCCGTAGCGCCGATGGTAGTGTGGGGTCTCC
CCATGCGAGAGTAGGGAACTGCCAGGCATCAAATAAAACGAAAGGCTCAGTCGAAAGACTGGGCCTTTCG
TTTTATCTGTTGTTTGTCGGTGAACGCTCTCCTGAGTAGGACAAATCCGCCGGGAGCGGATTTGAACGTT
GCGAAGCAACGGCCCGGAGGGTGGCGGGCAGGACGCCCGCCATAAACTGCCAGGCATCAAATTAAGCAGA
AGGCCATCCTGACGGATGGCCTTTTTGCGTTTCTACAAACTCTTTTGTTTATTTTTCTAAATACATTCAA
ATATGTATCCGCTCATGAGACAATAACCCTGATAAATGCTTCAATAATATTGAAAAAGGAAGAGTATGAG
TATTCAACATTTCCGTGTCGCCCTTATTCCCTTTTTTGCGGCATTTTGCCTTCCTGTTTTTGCTCACCCA
GAAACGCTGGTGAAAGTAAAAGATGCTGAAGATCAGTTGGGTGCACGAGTGGGTTACATCGAACTGGATC
TCAACAGCGGTAAGATCCTTGAGAGTTTTCGCCCCGAAGAACGTTTCCCAATGATGAGCACTTTTAAAGT
TCTGCTATGTGGCGCGGTATTATCCCGTGTTGACGCCGGGCAAGAGCAACTCGGTCGCCGCATACACTAT
TCTCAGAATGACTTGGTTGAGTACTCACCAGTCACAGAAAAGCATCTTACGGATGGCATGACAGTAAGAG
AATTATGCAGTGCTGCCATAACCATGAGTGATAACACTGCGGCCAACTTACTTCTGACAACGATCGGAGG
ACCGAAGGAGCTAACCGCTTTTTTGCACAACATGGGGGATCATGTAACTCGCCTTGATCGTTGGGAACCG
GAGCTGAATGAAGCCATACCAAACGACGAGCGTGACACCACGATGCCTGTAGCAATGGCAACAACGTTGC
GCAAACTATTAACTGGCGAACTACTTACTCTAGCTTCCCGGCAACAATTAATAGACTGGATGGAGGCGGA
TAAAGTTGCAGGACCACTTCTGCGCTCGGCCCTTCCGGCTGGCTGGTTTATTGCTGATAAATCTGGAGCC
GGTGAGCGTGGGTCTCGCGGTATCATTGCAGCACTGGGGCCAGATGGTAAGCCCTCCCGTATCGTAGTTA
TCTACACGACGGGGAGTCAGGCAACTATGGATGAACGAAATAGACAGATCGCTGAGATAGGTGCCTCACT
GATTAAGCATTGGTAACTGTCAGACCAAGTTTACTCATATATACTTTAGATTGATT
[38 nt withheld, positions 7197-7234]
A
[37 nt withheld, positions 7236-7272]
ATTTTGTTAAAATTCGCGTTAAATTTTTGTTAAATCAGCTCATTTTTTAACCAATAGGCCGAAATCGGCA
AAATCCCTTATAAATCAAAAGAATAGACCGAGATAGGGT
[37 nt withheld, positions 7382-7418]
AAAGAACGTGGACTCCAACGTCAAAGG
[141 nt withheld, positions 7446-7586]
G
[125 nt withheld, positions 7588-7712]
AAAGGATCTAGGTGAAGATCCTTTTTGATAATCTCATGACCAAAATCCCTTAACGTGAGTTTTCGTTCCA
CTGAGCG
