>Addgene plasmid #89154 | pTYB11-PTBP1-RRM2CCtoSS | depositor partial sequence | sequence record 175724 | coding Region RRM2 mutant C250S, C251S
GTCTACGGACAATATCGGTACTCGTGAAACATTTCTTGCTGGTCTAATTGATTCTGATGGCTATGTTACT
GATGAGCATGGTATTAAAGCAACAATAAAGACAATTCATACTTCTGTCAGAGATGGTTTGGTTTCCCTTG
CTCGTTCTTTAGGCTTAGTAGTCTCGGTTAACGCAGAACCTGCTAAGGTTGACATGAATGTCACCAAACA
TAAAATTAGTTATGCTATTTATATGTCTGGTGGAGATGTTTTGCTTAACGTTCTTTCGAAGTGTGCCGGC
TCTAAAAAATTCAGGCCTGCTCCCGCCGCTGCTTTTGCACGTGAGTGCCGCGGATTTTATTTCGAGTTAC
AAGAATTGAAGGAAGACGATTATTATGGGATTACTTTATCTGATGATTCTGATCATCAGTTTTTGCTTGG
ATCCCAGGTTGTTGTACAGAACGCCGGGCAGAGCCCTGTGCTCAGGATCATCGTGGAGAACCTCTTCTAC
CCTGTGACCCTGGATGTGCTGCACCAGATTTTCTCCAAGTTCGGCACAGTGTTGAAGATCATCACCTTCA
CCAAGAACAACCAGTTCCAGGCCCTGCTGCAGTATGCGGACCCCGTGAGCGCCCAGCACGCCAAGCTGTC
GCTGGACGGGCAGAACATCTACAACGCCTCCTCCACGCTGCGCATCGACTTTTCCAAGCTCACCAGCCTC
AACGTCAAGTACAACAATGACAAGAGCCGTGACTACACACGCCCAGACCTGCCTTCCGGGGACAGCCAGC
CCTCGCTGGACCAGACCATGGCCGCGGCCTTCGGCCTTTCCGTTCCGAACGTCCACGGCGCCCTGGCCCC
CCTGGCCATCCCCTCGGCGTGACTCGAGCCCGGGTGACTGCAGGAAGGGGATCCGGCTGCTAACAAAGCC
CGAAAG
